>Addgene plasmid #231415 | pSEVA47_dCas9-GFP_AAN_4 | addgene full sequence | sequence record 461754 | Addgene NGS Result
GACTGAGCCTTTCGTTTTATTTGATGCCTTTAATTAATAGCTTTACACCCTAGCGTAGCTTTGGTATTAT
GCTAGCTTCCTCGCAGAAGGAGAATACGTTTTAGAGCTAGAAATAGCAAGTTAAAATAAGGCTAGTCCGT
TATCAACTTGAAAAAGTGGCACCGAGTCGGTGCTTTTTTTCCACCTCTACTTATCCGAGTGTTGCGTTGG
AGACAGAAGAGTTTACACCCCGCGTTTATAGTGGTATTATGCTAGCTATTTCCGTGCCTGGGTATGAGTT
TTAGAGCTAGAAATAGCAAGTTAAAATAAGGCTAGTCCGTTATCAACTTGAAAAAGTGGCACCGAGTCGG
TGCTTTTTTTTACGCAGTAAGTCTGTAGAGGCGATTTCCCAACCAGTGCTTTGACAGCTAGCTCAGTCCT
AGGTATAATGCTAGCTCCATCCGAGTGTTTTGGTGTAAAGCCAGTATTCTCCTTCTGCGAGGAGCCATCA
TACCCAGGCACGGAAATATGGCGGCGCGATTATCCGCGCCTTCTCTAGGACTTTTTAAGGAGGTATTTCA
TGCGTAAAGGCGAAGAACTGTTTACCGGTGTGGTTCCGATTCTGGTGGAACTGGACGGCGATGTTAATGG
TCATAAATTCAGTGTTCGCGGCGAAGGTGAAGGCGATGCGACGAACGGCAAACTGACCCTGAAATTTATC
TGCACCACGGGTAAACTGCCGGTCCCGTGGCCGACGCTGGTGACCACGCTGACCTATGGCGTTCAATGTT
TTGCGCGTTACCCGGATCACATGAAACAGCACGACTTTTTCAAATCGGCCATGCCGGAAGGCTATGTGCA
GGAACGTACGATTAGCTTTAAAGACGATGGTACGTATAAAACCCGCGCGGAAGTGAAATTCGAAGGCGAT
ACCCTGGTTAACCGTATCGAACTGAAAGGTATCGATTTCAAAGAAGACGGCAATATTCTGGGTCATAAAC
TGGAATATAACTTCAATTCCCACAACGTGTACATCACCGCGGATAAACAGAAAAACGGCATTAAAGCCAA
TTTCAAAATCCGCCATAATGTGGAAGATGGTAGCGTTCAGCTGGCCGACCACTATCAGCAAAACACGCCG
ATTGGTGATGGCCCGGTCCTGCTGCCGGACAATCACTACCTGAGTACCCAGTCCGTGCTGTCAAAAGATC
CGAACGAAAAACGTGACCACATGGTCCTGCTGGAATTTGTGACGGCTGCGGGTATCACCCACGGCATGGA
CGAACTGTATAAAAGGCCTTAATAATACTCGAACCCCTAGCCCGCTCTTATCGGGCGGCTAGGGGTTTTT
TGTCCTAGAGACGAACAATAAGGCCTCCCAAATCGGGGGGCCTTTTTTATTGATAACAAAACCTAGGCCA
GGCATCAATTGAAATCATCAAACTCATTATGGATTTAATTTAAACTCAAGGGACATCAGGAGGAGGGAAT
TATAGAATGGATAAGAAATACTCAATAGGCTTAGCTATCGGCACAAATAGCGTCGGATGGGCGGTGATCA
CTGATGAATATAAGGTTCCGTCTAAAAAGTTCAAGGTTCTGGGAAATACAGACCGCCACAGTATCAAAAA
AAATCTTATAGGGGCTCTTTTATTTGACAGTGGAGAGACAGCGGAAGCGACTCGTCTCAAACGGACAGCT
CGTAGAAGGTATACACGTCGGAAGAATCGTATTTGTTATCTACAGGAGATTTTTTCAAATGAGATGGCGA
AAGTAGATGATAGTTTCTTTCATCGACTTGAAGAGTCTTTTTTGGTGGAAGAAGACAAGAAGCATGAACG
TCATCCTATTTTTGGAAATATAGTAGATGAAGTTGCTTATCATGAGAAATATCCAACTATCTATCATCTG
CGAAAAAAATTGGTAGATTCTACTGATAAAGCGGATTTGCGCTTAATCTATTTGGCCTTAGCGCATATGA
TTAAGTTTCGTGGTCATTTTTTGATTGAGGGAGATTTAAATCCTGATAATAGTGATGTGGACAAACTATT
TATCCAGTTGGTACAAACCTACAATCAATTATTTGAAGAAAACCCTATTAACGCAAGTGGAGTAGATGCT
AAAGCGATTCTTTCTGCACGATTGAGTAAATCAAGACGATTAGAAAATCTCATTGCTCAGCTCCCCGGTG
AGAAGAAAAATGGCTTATTTGGGAATCTCATTGCTTTGTCATTGGGTTTGACCCCTAATTTTAAATCAAA
TTTTGATTTGGCAGAAGATGCTAAATTACAGCTTTCAAAAGATACTTACGATGATGATTTAGATAATTTA
TTGGCGCAAATTGGAGATCAATATGCTGATTTGTTTTTGGCAGCTAAGAATTTATCAGATGCTATTTTAC
TTTCAGATATCCTAAGAGTAAATACTGAAATAACTAAGGCTCCCCTATCAGCTTCAATGATTAAACGCTA
CGATGAACATCATCAAGACTTGACTCTTTTAAAAGCTTTAGTTCGACAACAACTTCCAGAAAAGTATAAA
GAAATCTTTTTTGATCAATCAAAAAACGGATATGCAGGTTATATTGATGGGGGAGCTAGCCAAGAAGAAT
TTTATAAATTTATCAAACCAATTTTAGAAAAAATGGATGGTACTGAGGAATTATTGGTGAAACTAAATCG
TGAAGATTTGCTGCGCAAGCAACGGACCTTTGACAACGGCTCTATTCCCCATCAAATTCACTTGGGTGAG
CTGCATGCTATTTTGAGAAGACAAGAAGACTTTTATCCATTTTTAAAAGACAATCGTGAGAAGATTGAAA
AAATCTTGACTTTTCGTATTCCTTATTATGTTGGTCCATTGGCGCGTGGCAATAGTCGTTTTGCATGGAT
GACTCGGAAGTCTGAAGAAACAATTACCCCATGGAATTTTGAAGAAGTTGTCGATAAAGGTGCTTCAGCT
CAATCATTTATTGAACGCATGACAAACTTTGATAAAAATCTTCCAAATGAAAAAGTACTACCAAAACATA
GTTTGCTTTATGAGTATTTTACGGTTTATAACGAATTGACAAAGGTCAAATATGTTACTGAAGGAATGCG
AAAACCAGCATTTCTTTCAGGTGAACAGAAGAAAGCCATTGTTGATTTACTCTTCAAAACAAATCGAAAA
GTAACCGTTAAGCAATTAAAAGAAGATTATTTCAAAAAAATAGAATGTTTTGATAGTGTTGAAATTTCAG
GAGTTGAAGATAGATTTAATGCTTCATTAGGTACCTACCATGATTTGCTAAAAATTATTAAAGATAAAGA
TTTTTTGGATAATGAAGAAAATGAAGATATCTTAGAGGATATTGTTTTAACATTGACCTTATTTGAAGAT
AGGGAGATGATTGAGGAAAGACTTAAAACATATGCTCACCTCTTTGATGATAAGGTGATGAAACAGCTTA
AACGTCGCCGTTATACTGGTTGGGGACGTTTGTCTCGAAAATTGATTAATGGTATTAGGGATAAGCAATC
TGGCAAAACAATATTAGATTTTTTGAAATCAGATGGTTTTGCCAATCGCAATTTTATGCAGCTGATCCAT
GATGATAGTTTGACATTTAAAGAAGACATTCAAAAAGCACAAGTGTCTGGACAAGGCGATAGTTTACATG
AACATATTGCAAATTTAGCTGGTAGCCCTGCTATTAAAAAAGGTATTTTACAGACTGTAAAAGTTGTTGA
TGAATTGGTCAAAGTAATGGGGCGGCATAAGCCAGAAAATATCGTTATTGAAATGGCACGTGAAAATCAG
ACAACTCAAAAGGGCCAGAAAAATTCGCGAGAGCGTATGAAACGAATCGAAGAAGGTATCAAAGAATTAG
GAAGTCAGATTCTTAAAGAGCATCCTGTTGAAAATACTCAATTGCAAAATGAAAAGCTCTATCTCTATTA
TCTCCAAAATGGAAGAGACATGTATGTGGACCAAGAATTAGATATTAATCGTTTAAGTGATTATGATGTC
GATGCCATTGTTCCACAAAGTTTCCTTAAAGACGATTCAATAGACAATAAGGTCTTAACGCGTTCTGATA
AAAATCGTGGTAAATCGGATAACGTTCCAAGTGAAGAAGTAGTCAAAAAGATGAAAAACTATTGGAGACA
ACTTCTAAACGCCAAGTTAATCACTCAACGTAAGTTTGATAATTTAACGAAAGCTGAACGTGGAGGTTTG
AGTGAACTTGATAAAGCTGGTTTTATCAAACGCCAATTGGTTGAAACTCGCCAAATCACTAAGCATGTGG
CACAAATTTTGGATAGTCGCATGAATACTAAATACGATGAAAATGATAAACTTATTCGAGAGGTTAAAGT
GATTACCTTAAAATCTAAATTAGTTTCTGACTTCCGAAAAGATTTCCAATTCTATAAAGTACGTGAGATT
AACAATTACCATCATGCCCATGATGCGTATCTAAATGCCGTCGTTGGAACTGCTTTGATTAAGAAATATC
CAAAACTTGAATCGGAGTTTGTCTATGGTGATTATAAAGTTTATGATGTTCGTAAAATGATTGCTAAGTC
TGAGCAAGAAATAGGCAAAGCAACCGCAAAATATTTCTTTTACTCTAATATCATGAACTTCTTCAAAACA
GAAATTACACTTGCAAATGGAGAGATTCGCAAACGCCCTCTAATCGAAACTAATGGGGAAACTGGAGAAA
TTGTCTGGGATAAAGGGCGAGATTTTGCCACAGTGCGCAAAGTATTGTCCATGCCCCAAGTCAATATTGT
CAAGAAAACAGAAGTACAGACAGGCGGATTCTCCAAGGAGTCAATTTTACCAAAAAGAAATTCGGACAAG
CTTATTGCTCGTAAAAAAGACTGGGATCCAAAAAAATATGGTGGTTTTGATAGTCCAACGGTAGCTTATT
CAGTCCTAGTGGTTGCTAAGGTGGAAAAAGGGAAATCGAAGAAGTTAAAATCCGTTAAAGAGTTACTAGG
GATCACAATTATGGAAAGAAGTTCCTTTGAAAAAAATCCGATTGACTTTTTAGAAGCTAAAGGATATAAG
GAAGTTAAAAAAGACTTAATCATTAAACTACCTAAATATAGTCTTTTTGAGTTAGAAAACGGTCGTAAAC
GGATGCTGGCTAGTGCCGGAGAATTACAAAAAGGAAATGAGCTGGCTCTGCCAAGCAAATATGTGAATTT
TTTATATTTAGCTAGTCATTATGAAAAGTTGAAGGGTAGTCCAGAAGATAACGAACAAAAACAATTGTTT
GTGGAGCAGCATAAGCATTATTTAGATGAGATTATTGAGCAAATCAGTGAATTTTCTAAGCGTGTTATTT
TAGCAGATGCCAATTTAGATAAAGTTCTTAGTGCATATAACAAACATAGAGACAAACCAATACGTGAACA
AGCAGAAAATATTATTCATTTATTTACGTTGACGAATCTTGGAGCTCCCGCTGCTTTTAAATATTTTGAT
ACAACAATTGATCGTAAACGATATACGTCTACAAAAGAAGTTTTAGATGCCACTCTTATCCATCAATCCA
TCACTGGTCTTTATGAAACACGCATTGATTTGAGTCAGCTAGGAGGTGACTGATAATACTAGTAGCGGCC
GCTGCAGGCATGCAAGCTTGCGGCCGCGTCGTGACTGGGAAAACCCTGGCGACTAGTCTTGGACTCCTGT
TGATAGATCCAGTAATGACCTCAGAACTCCATCTGGATTTGTTCAGAACGCTCGGTTGCCGCCGGGCGTT
TTTTATTGGTGAGAATCCAGGGGTCCCCAATAATTACGATTTACGTATTTAAATGAACCTTGACCGAACG
CAGCGGTGGTAACGGCGCAGTGGCGGTTTTCATGGCTTGTTATGACTGTTTTTTTGGGGTACAGTCTATG
CCTCGGGCATCCAAGCAGCAAGCGCGTTACGCCGTGGGTCGATGTTTGATGTTATGGAGCAGCAACGATG
TTACGCAGCAGGGCAGTCGCCCTAAAACAAAGTTAAACATCATGAGGGAAGCGGTGATCGCCGAAGTATC
GACTCAACTATCAGAGGTAGTTGGCGTCATCGAGCGCCATCTCGAACCGACGTTGCTGGCCGTACATTTG
TACGGCTCCGCAGTGGATGGCGGCCTGAAGCCACACAGTGATATTGATTTGCTGGTTACGGTGACCGTAA
GGCTTGATGAAACAACGCGGCGAGCTTTGATCAACGACCTTTTGGAAACTTCGGCTTCCCCTGGAGAGAG
CGAGATTCTCCGCGCTGTAGAAGTCACCATTGTTGTGCACGACGACATCATTCCGTGGCGTTATCCAGCT
AAGCGCGAACTGCAATTTGGAGAATGGCAGCGCAATGACATTCTTGCAGGTATCTTCGAGCCAGCCACGA
TCGACATTGATCTGGCTATCTTGCTGACAAAAGCAAGAGAACATAGCGTTGCCTTGGTAGGTCCAGCGGC
GGAGGAACTCTTTGATCCGGTTCCTGAACAGGATCTATTTGAGGCGCTAAATGAAACCTTAACGCTATGG
AACTCGCCGCCCGACTGGGCTGGCGATGAGCGAAATGTAGTGCTTACGTTGTCCCGCATTTGGTACAGCG
CAGTAACCGGCAAAATCGCGCCGAAGGATGTCGCTGCCGACTGGGCAATGGAGCGCCTGCCGGCCCAGTA
TCAGCCCGTCATACTTGAAGCTAGACAGGCTTATCTTGGACAAGAAGAAGATCGCTTGGCCTCGCGCGCA
GATCAGTTGGAAGAATTTGTCCACTACGTGAAAGGCGAGATCACCAAGGTAGTCGGCAAATAAGACAATT
GTCCTTTTCCGCTGCATAACCCTGCTTCGGGGTCATTATAGCGATTTTTTCGGTATATCCATCCTTTTTC
GCACGATATACAGGATTTTGCCAAAGGGTTCGTGTAGACTTTCCTTGGTGTATCCAACGGCGTCAGCCGG
GCAGGATAGGTGAAGTAGGCCCACCCGCGAGCGGGTGTTCCTTCTTCACTGTCCCTTATTCGCACCTGGC
GGTGCTCAACGGGAATCCTGCTCTGCGAGGCTGGCCGTAGGCCGGCCTGGTGAACAGCTTTGAATGCACC
AAAAACTCGTAAAAGCTCTGATGTATCTATCTTTTTTACACCGTTTTCATCTGTGCATATGGACAGTTTT
CCCTTTGATATGTAACGGTGAACAGTTGTTCTACTTTTGTTTGTTAGTCTTGATGCTTCACTGATAGATA
CAAGAGCCATAAGAACCTCAGATCCTTCCGTATTTAGCCAGTATGTTCTCTAGTGTGGTTCGTTGTTTTT
GCGTGAGCCATGAGAACGAACCATTGAGATCATACTTACTTTGCATGTCACTCAAAAATTTTGCCTCAAA
ACTGGTGAGCTGAATTTTTGCTGTTAAAGCATCGTGTAGTGTTTTTCTTAGTCCGTTATGTAGGTAGGAA
TCTGATGTAATGGTTGTTGGTATTTTGTCACCATTCATTTTTATCTGGTTGTTCTCAAGTTCGGTTACGA
GATCCATTTGTCTATCTAGTTCAACTTGGAAAATCAACGTATCAGTCGGGCGGCCTCGCTTATCAACCAC
CAATTTCATATTGCTGTAAGTGTTTAAATCTTTACTTATTGGTTTCAAAACCCATTGGTTAAGCCTTTTA
AACTCATGGTAGTTATTTTCAAGCATTAACATGAACTTAAATTCATCAAGGCTAATCTCTATATTTGCCT
TGTGAGTTTTCTTTTGTGTTAGTTCTTTTAATAACCACTCATAAATCCTCATAGAGTATTTGTTTTCAAA
AGACTTAACATGTTCCAGATTATATTTTATGAATTTTTTTAACTGGAAAAGATAAGGCAATATCTCTTCA
CTAAAAACTAATTCTAATTTTTCGCTTGAGAACTTGGCATAGTTTGTCCACTGGAAGATCTTAAAGCCTT
TAACCAAAGGATTCCTGATTTCCACAGTTCTCGTCATCAGCTCTCTGGTTGCTTTAGCTAATACACCATA
AGCATTTTCCCTACTGATGTTCATCATCTGAGCGTATTGGTTATAAGTGAACGATACCGTCCGTTCTTTC
CTTGTAGGGTTTTCAATCGTGGGGTTGAGTAGTGCCACACAGCATAAAATTAGCTTGGTTTCATGCTCCG
TTAAGTCATAGCGACTAATCGCTAGTTCATTTGCTTTGAAAACAACTAATTCAGACATACATCTCAATTG
GTCTAGGTGATTTTAATCACTATACCAATTGAGATGGGCTAGTCAATGATAATTACTAGTCCTTTTCCTT
TGAGTTGTGGGTATCTGTAAATTCTGCTAGACCTTTGCTGGAAAACTTGTAAATTCTGCTAGACCCTCTG
TAAATTCCGCTAGACCTTTGTGTGTTTTTTTTGTTTATATTCAAGTGGTTATAATTTATAGAATAAAGAA
AGAATAAAAAAAGATAAAAAGAATAGATCCCAGCCCTGTGTATAACTCACTACTTTAGTCAGTTCCGCAG
TATTACAAAAGGATGTCGCAAACGCTGTTTGCTCCTCTACAAAACAGACCTGGCGCGCCCAGCTGTCTAG
GGCGGCGGATTTGTCCTACTCAGGAGAGCGTTCACCGACAAACAACAGATAAAACGAAAGGCCCAGTCTT
TC
Features (pLannotate 1.2.2; 14 found; start..end, strand, type, name):
     98..173     +  misc_RNA       gRNA scaffold: guide RNA scaffold for the Streptococcus pyogenes CRISPR/Cas9 system
    278..353     +  misc_RNA       gRNA scaffold: guide RNA scaffold for the Streptococcus pyogenes CRISPR/Cas9 system
    401..435     +  promoter       J23119 promoter: bacterial promoter (Registry of Standard Biological Parts BBa J23119)
    560..1273    +  CDS            Superfolder GFP: Superfolder GFP is a basic (constitutively fluorescent) green fluorescent protein published in 2005, derived from Aequorea victoria. It is reported to be a very rapidly-maturing weak dimer.
   1477..5583    +  CDS            dCas9: catalytically dead mutant of the Cas9 endonuclease from the Streptococcus pyogenes Type II CRISPR/Cas system RNA-guided DNA-binding protein that lacks endonuclease activity due to the D10A mutation in the RuvC catalytic domain and the H840A mutation in the HNH catalytic domain
   5587..5607    +  misc_feature   BioBrick suffix: universal suffix for all parts
   5627..5651    +  CDS            lacZα (fragment): LacZα fragment of β-galactosidase; lacZ fragment
   5662..5756    +  terminator     lambda t0 terminator: transcription terminator from phage lambda
   5929..5985    +  CDS            GmR (fragment): gentamycin acetyltransferase; aacC1; confers resistance to gentamycin
   5992..6783    +  CDS            SmR: aminoglycoside adenylyltransferase (Murphy, 1985); aadA; confers resistance to spectinomycin and streptomycin
   6929..7037    +  oriT           oriT: incP origin of transfer
   7228..8178    -  CDS            Rep101: RepA protein needed for replication with the pSC101 origin; rep101
   8226..8448    -  rep_origin     pSC101 ori: low-copy replication origin that requires the Rep101 protein
   8549..23      -  terminator     rrnB T1 terminator (across the origin): Escherichia coli rrnB; transcription terminator T1 from the E. coli rrnB gene
