[The description below was written by a language model from this plasmid's Addgene catalogue record and pLannotate feature annotations shown in this document.]
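Description:
pSEVA47_dCas9-GFP_AAN_4 is a synthetic-biology plasmid built on the pSEVA471 backbone that encodes a CRISPR-interference logic circuit for use in bacteria. It is maintained at low copy through the pSC101 origin together with its Rep101 (RepA) initiator protein, and is selected with spectinomycin via the aadA aminoglycoside adenylyltransferase (SmR) gene. An incP oriT is also present, which in principle allows conjugative mobilisation, and the cargo region is flanked by the lambda t0 and rrnB T1 terminators typical of SEVA vectors. Short gentamicin-resistance and lacZα fragments in the annotation appear to be non-functional backbone remnants.

The payload has four parts: catalytically dead S. pyogenes Cas9 (D10A/H840A), expressed from a constitutive promoter according to the record, a superfolder GFP reporter, and two guide RNA cassettes, sgRNA-X and sgRNA-Y, which correspond to the two S. pyogenes gRNA scaffolds annotated upstream of the reporter. A J23119 constitutive promoter lies just before the GFP coding sequence; the promoters driving the sgRNAs and dCas9 are not annotated in the feature table. The circuit is layered: external sgRNAs A and B repress production of X and Y respectively, while GFP is repressible by X, Y or a third external guide, C. GFP is therefore expressed only when A and B are both present (silencing both internal repressors) and C is absent, giving A AND B AND NOT C behaviour. The associated publication concerns phage-mediated intercellular CRISPRi in bacterial consortia, so this plasmid serves as a receiver circuit that reports fluorescence in response to input sgRNAs delivered from other cells.
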