Addgene plasmid #231415: pSEVA47_dCas9-GFP_AAN_4
Purpose: This AND-AND-NOT-gate plasmid expresses dCas9 from a constitutive promoter. Its sgRNAs X & Y are repressible by sgRNAs A & B, respectively. Its GFP gene is repressible by any of sgRNAs X, Y, and C.
Depositing lab: Manish Kushwaha. Depositing organization: INRAE Jouy-en-Josas. Publication: Phage-mediated intercellular CRISPRi for biocomputation in bacterial consortia. Pujar A, Pathania A, Hopper C, Pandi A, Calderon CR, Fugger M, Nowak T, Kushwaha M. Nucleic Acids Res. 2024 Dec 27:gkae1256. doi: 10.1093/nar/gkae1256. PubMed 39727169.
Backbone
  Vector backbone: pSEVA471
  Vector type: Synthetic Biology
Growth in bacteria
  Bacterial resistance: Spectinomycin, 50 μg/mL
  Growth temperature: 37°C
  Growth strain: Top10 ; TOP10
  Copy number: Low Copy
Gene/Insert 1
  Gene/Insert name: dCas9
  Species: Synthetic
Gene/Insert 2
  Gene/Insert name: GFP
  Species: Synthetic
Gene/Insert 3
  Gene/Insert name: sgRNA-X
  Species: Synthetic
Gene/Insert 4
  Gene/Insert name: sgRNA-Y
  Species: Synthetic
Terms and licenses: Academic/Nonprofit Terms; Industry Terms: Not Available to Industry
Depositor comments: Please visit https://doi.org/10.1101/2024.09.02.610857 for bioRxiv preprint.
How to cite: pSEVA47_dCas9-GFP_AAN_4 was a gift from Manish Kushwaha (Addgene plasmid # 231415 ; http://n2t.net/addgene:231415 ; RRID:Addgene_231415)
